>Addgene plasmid #163931 | 3TERM_bba_b0015_rev_chlo | addgene full sequence | sequence record 331887 | Addgene NGS Result
TTTCCACAGGCTCCGCCCCCCTGACGAGCATCACAAAAATCGACGCTCAAGTCAGAGGTGGCGAAACCCG
ACAGGACTATAAAGATACCAGGCGTTTCCCCCTGGAAGCTCCCTCGTGCGCTCTCCTGTTCCGACCCTGC
CGCTTACCGGATACCTGTCCGCCTTTCTCCCTTCGGGAAGCGTGGCGCTTTCTCATAGCTCACGCTGTAG
GTATCTCAGTTCGGTGTAGGTCGTTCGCTCCAAGCTGGGCTGTGTGCACGAACCCCCCGTTCAGCCCGAC
CGCTGCGCCTTATCCGGTAACTATCGTCTTGAGTCCAACCCGGTAAGACACGACTTATCGCCACTGGCAG
CAGCCACTGGTAACAGGATTAGCAGAGCGAGGTATGTAGGCGGTGCTACAGAGTTCTTGAAGTGGTGGCC
TAACTACGGCTACACTAGAAGAACAGTATTTGGTATCTGCGCTCTGCTGAAGCCAGTTACCTTCGGAAAA
AGAGTTGGTAGCTCTTGATCCGGCAAACAAACCACCGCTGGTAGCGGTGGTTTTTTTGTTTGCAAGCAGC
AGATTACGCGCAGAAAAAAAGGATCTCAAGAAGATCCTTTGATCTTTTCTACGGGGTCTGACGCTCAGTG
GAACGAAAACTCACGTTAAGGGATTTTGGTCATGAGATTATCAAAAAGGATCTTCACCTAGATCCTTTTA
AATTAAAAATGAAGTTTTAAATCAATCTAAAGTATATATGAGTAAACTTGGTCTGACAGCTCGAGGCTTG
GATTCTCACCAATAAAAAACGCCCGGCGGCAACCGAGCGTTCTGAACAAATCCAGATGGAGTTCTGAGGT
CATTACTGGATCTATCAACAGGAGTCCAAGCGAGCTCGATATCAAATTACGCCCCGCCCTGCCACTCATC
GCAGTACTGTTGTAATTCATTAAGCATTCTGCCGACATGGAAGCCATCACAAACGGCATGATGAACCTGA
ATCGCCAGCGGCATCAGCACCTTGTCGCCTTGCGTATAATATTTGCCCATGGTGAAAACGGGGGCGAAGA
AGTTGTCCATATTGGCCACGTTTAAATCAAAACTGGTGAAACTCACCCAGGGATTGGCTGAGACGAAAAA
CATATTCTCAATAAACCCTTTAGGGAAATAGGCCAGGTTTTCACCGTAACACGCCACATCTTGCGAATAT
ATGTGTAGAAACTGCCGGAAATCGTCGTGGTATTCACTCCAGAGCGATGAAAACGTTTCAGTTTGCTCAT
GGAAAACGGTGTAACAAGGGTGAACACTATCCCATATCACCAGCTCACCGTCTTTCATTGCCATACGAAA
TTCCGGATGAGCATTCATCAGGCGGGCAAGAATGTGAATAAAGGCCGGATAAAACTTGTGCTTATTTTTC
TTTACGGTCTTTAAAAAGGCCGTAATATCCAGCTGAACGGTCTGGTTATAGGTACATTGAGCAACTGACT
GAAATGCCTCAAAATGTTCTTTACGATGCCATTGGGATATATCAACGGTGGTATATCCAGTGATTTTTTT
CTCCATTTTAGCTTCCTTAGCTCCTGAAAATCTCGATAACTCAAAAAATACGCCCGGTAGTGATCTTATT
TCATTATGGTGAAAGTTGGAACCTCTTACGTGCCCGATCAACTCGAGTGCCACCTGACGTCTAAGAAACC
ATTATTATCATGACATTAACCTATAAAAATAGGCGTATCACGAGGCAGAATTTCAGATAAAAAAAATCCT
TAGCTTTCGCTAAGGATGATTTCTGGAATTCGCTCTTCAGGTCTCAAGCGTATAAACGCAGAAAGGCCCA
CCCGAAGGTGAGCCAGTGTGACTCTAGTAGAGAGCGTTCACCGACAAACAACAGATAAAACGAAAGGCCC
AGTCTTTCGACTGAGCCTTTCGTTTTATTTGATGCCTGGCTCTAGTATTAAAGCAGAGACCTGAAGAGCC
CCTGCAGTCCGGCAAAAAAGGGCAAGGTGTCACCACCCTGCCCTTTTTCTTTAAAACCGAAAAGATTACT
TCGCGTTATGCAGGCTTCCTCGCTCACTGACTCGCTGCGCTCGGTCGTTCGGCTGCGGCGAGCGGTATCA
GCTCACTCAAAGGCGGTAATACGGTTATCCACAGAATCAGGGGATAACGCAGGAAAGAACATGTGAGCAA
AAGGCCAGCAAAAGGCCAGGAACCGTAAAAAGGCCGCGTTGCTGGCGTT
Features (pLannotate 1.2.2; 9 found; start..end, strand, type, name):
      1..589     -  rep_origin     ori: high-copy-number ColE1/pMB1/pBR322/pUC origin of replication
    772..866     -  terminator     lambda t0 terminator: transcription terminator from phage lambda
    890..1546    -  CDS            cat: CAT_ECOLX - Experimental evidence at protein level: Swiss-Prot protein existence level 1. This enzyme is an effector of chloramphenicol resistance in bacteria. From Escherichia coli. This protein is used as a marker in many commonly used cloning vectors, such as pACYC184.
   1547..1644    -  promoter       cat promoter: promoter of the E. coli cat gene encoding chloramphenicol acetyltransferase
   1730..1773    -  terminator     bacterial terminator: putative bacterial transcription terminator
   1807..1834    -  terminator     T7Te terminator: phage T7 early transcription terminator
   1850..1921    -  terminator     rrnB T1 terminator: transcription terminator T1 from the E. coli rrnB gene
   1968..2025    +  terminator     his operon terminator: This putative transcriptin terminator from the E. coli his operon has a 2-bp deletion introduced during synthesis. Its efficiency has not been determined.
   2044..2172    -  rep_origin     RSF ori (fragment): Plasmids containing the RSF 1030 origin of replication can be propagated in E. coli cells that contain additional plasmids with compatible origins.
