[The description below was written by a language model from this plasmid's Addgene catalogue record and pLannotate feature annotations shown in this document.]
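Description:
3TERM_bba_b0015_rev_chlo is a small (about 2.2 kb) Level 0 DNA part plasmid built in the pUAP4 backbone. It belongs to a modular toolkit developed for reprogramming gene expression in the liverwort Marchantia polymorpha. It is catalogued as a bacterial vector and is maintained in E. coli at high copy through a ColE1/pUC-type origin. Selection is by chloramphenicol, conferred by a cat (chloramphenicol acetyltransferase) gene driven by its native cat promoter and followed by a lambda t0 terminator. A short fragment annotated as RSF origin also appears, but as a partial match it is unlikely to be a functional second replicon.

The payload is the prokaryotic double terminator BBa_B0015, which the record says derives from a GenBank entry. In the feature table it appears as an rrnB T1 terminator next to a T7Te terminator, the two elements that make up this composite part. Both are annotated on the minus strand, which agrees with the "rev" in the name and suggests the terminator is stored in reverse orientation, while "chlo" suggests use in chloroplast constructs; the record does not state either point explicitly. The "3TERM" prefix and the stated purpose mark it as a terminator-position part. A putative bacterial terminator and a his operon terminator flank the insert region and probably act as backbone insulators that block transcriptional read-through into or out of the cloning site.

The plasmid has no promoter or coding sequence of its own beyond the resistance marker, so it serves as a standardised building block to be combined with promoter and coding parts into higher-level transcription units. The cloning sites used are not recorded.
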