Addgene plasmid #163931: 3TERM_bba_b0015_rev_chlo
Purpose: L0 part - terminator
Depositing lab: Jim Haseloff. Depositing organization: University of Cambridge. Publication: Systematic tools for reprogramming plant gene expression in a simple model, Marchantia polymorpha. Sauret-Gueto S, Frangedakis E, Silvestri L, Rebmann M, Tomaselli M, Markel K, Delmans M, West A, Patron NJ, Haseloff J. ACS Synth Biol. 2020 Mar 12. doi: 10.1021/acssynbio.9b00511. PubMed 32163700.
Backbone
  Vector backbone: pUAP4
  Vector type: Bacterial Expression
Growth in bacteria
  Bacterial resistance: Chloramphenicol, 25 μg/mL
  Growth temperature: 37°C
  Growth strain: DH5alpha
  Copy number: High Copy
Gene/Insert
  Gene/Insert name: from GenBank: KT364744.3, prokaryotic double terminator BBa_B0015
  Species: Other
  Cloning method: Restriction Enzyme; 5′ cloning site Unknown (unknown if destroyed); 3′ cloning site Unknown (unknown if destroyed)
How to cite: 3TERM_bba_b0015_rev_chlo was a gift from Jim Haseloff (Addgene plasmid # 163931 ; http://n2t.net/addgene:163931 ; RRID:Addgene_163931)
